Addgene plasmid #24345: pCMV-GAL4
Depositing lab: Liqun Luo. Depositing organization: Stanford University. Publication: The Q system: a repressible binary system for transgene expression, lineage tracing, and mosaic analysis. Potter CJ, Tasic B, Russler EV, Liang L, Luo L. Cell. 2010 Apr 30. 141(3):536-48. 10.1016/j.cell.2010.02.025 PubMed 20434990.
Backbone
  Vector backbone: pcDNA3.1-Myc-His-A
  Backbone manufacturer: Invitrogen
  Backbone size w/o insert (bp): 5493
  Vector type: Mammalian Expression
Growth in bacteria
  Bacterial resistance: Ampicillin, 100 μg/mL
  Growth temperature: 37°C
  Growth strain: DH5alpha
  Copy number: High Copy
Gene/Insert
  Gene/Insert name: GAL4
  Insert size (bp): 2600
  Cloning method: Restriction Enzyme; 5′ cloning site BamHI (not destroyed); 3′ cloning site NotI (not destroyed)
  Sequencing primers: 5′ CMV-F
Terms and licenses: Academic/Nonprofit Terms; Industry Terms: Not Available to Industry
Depositor comments: GAL4 cDNA was PCR amplified using primers PR509 (CCCCGGATCCCAACatgaagctactgtcttctatcgaaca) and PR510 (CGGTTAACGCGGCCGCttactctttttttgggtttggtg), and a lab vector, pCA-GAL4 as the template. The PCR product was cloned using BamHI and NotI into pCDNA3.1-myc-His-A. A stop codon precedes the Myc and His tags.
How to cite: pCMV-GAL4 was a gift from Liqun Luo (Addgene plasmid # 24345 ; http://n2t.net/addgene:24345 ; RRID:Addgene_24345)
