[The description below was written by a language model from this plasmid's Addgene catalogue record and pLannotate feature annotations shown in this document.]
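Description:
pCMV-GAL4 is a mammalian expression plasmid built on the Invitrogen pcDNA3.1-Myc-His-A backbone that carries the full-length Saccharomyces cerevisiae GAL4 transcriptional activator. The GAL4 coding sequence (about 2.6 kb) was PCR-amplified from an existing lab vector and inserted between the BamHI and NotI sites, both of which remain intact. It lies downstream of the human cytomegalovirus immediate-early enhancer and promoter and upstream of the bovine growth hormone polyadenylation signal, giving strong constitutive expression in transfected mammalian cells. A T7 promoter between the CMV promoter and the insert also permits in vitro transcription. Because the insert retains its own stop codon ahead of the vector's Myc and His tags, the protein is produced untagged.

The sequenced plasmid is about 8.1 kb. It is propagated in E. coli at high copy from a ColE1/pUC-type origin, with ampicillin selection through the β-lactamase gene, and it also carries an f1 phage origin. For selection in mammalian cells, the backbone provides a neomycin phosphotransferase cassette driven by the SV40 enhancer/early promoter and terminated by an SV40 poly(A) signal. Several short fragment annotations (lacI, ble, bom, a truncated HIV-1 LTR, and a lac promoter/operator region) appear to be backbone remnants or partial sequence matches rather than functional parts.

The plasmid was deposited with work describing the Q system, a repressible binary transgene expression system. The record does not state its specific role there, but a CMV-driven GAL4 construct is typically used to activate UAS-linked reporters in cultured cells.
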