Features (pLannotate 1.2.2; 20 found; start..end, strand, type, name):
      1..589     +  rep_origin     ori: high-copy-number ColE1/pMB1/pBR322/pUC origin of replication
    772..864     +  CDS            lacI (fragment): lac repressor; lacI; The lac repressor binds to the lac operator to inhibit transcription in E. coli. This inhibition can be relieved by adding lactose or isopropyl-β-D-thiogalactopyranoside (IPTG).
    877..898     +  protein_bind   CAP binding site: CAP binding activates transcription in the presence of cAMP. E. coli catabolite activator protein
    913..943     +  promoter       lac promoter: promoter for the E. coli lac operon
    951..967     +  protein_bind   lac operator: The lac repressor binds to the lac operator to inhibit transcription in E. coli. This inhibition can be relieved by adding lactose or isopropyl-β-D-thiogalactopyranoside (IPTG). lac repressor encoded by lacI
   1040..1161    -  polyA_signal   SV40 poly(A) signal: SV40 polyadenylation signal
   1156..1314    -  CDS            ble (fragment): BLE_KLEPN - Experimental evidence at protein level: Swiss-Prot protein existence level 1. Binding protein with a strong affinity to the bleomycin family of antibiotics. Binds to CL990; an antimitotic-antibiotic compound. From Klebsiella pneumoniae.
   1340..2131    -  CDS            neo: KKA2_KLEPN - Also known as kan, nptII. Experimental evidence at protein level: Swiss-Prot protein existence level 1. Resistance to kanamycin, neomycin, paromomycin, ribostamycin, butirosin and gentamicin B. From Klebsiella pneumoniae.
   2198..2527    -  promoter       SV40 promoter: SV40 enhancer and early promoter
   2541..2969    -  rep_origin     f1 ori (sequence partly withheld): f1 bacteriophage origin of replication; arrow indicates direction of (+) strand synthesis
   2990..3011    -  promoter       SV40 promoter (fragment): SV40 enhancer and early promoter
   3015..3239    -  polyA_signal   bGH poly(A) signal: bovine growth hormone polyadenylation signal
   3359..6004    -  CDS            GAL4: GAL4 transcriptional activator; Saccharomyces cerevisiae GAL4
   6053..6071    -  promoter       T7 promoter: promoter for bacteriophage T7 RNA polymerase
   6087..6120    -  LTR            5' LTR (truncated) (fragment): truncated 5' long terminal repeat (LTR) from HIV-1
   6116..6319    -  promoter       CMV promoter: human cytomegalovirus (CMV) immediate early promoter
   6320..6699    -  enhancer       CMV enhancer: human cytomegalovirus immediate early enhancer
   6854..6906    +  misc_feature   bom (fragment): basis of mobility region from pBR322
   6965..7069    +  promoter       AmpR promoter: bla
   7070..7930    +  CDS            AmpR: β-lactamase; bla; confers resistance to ampicillin, carbenicillin, and related antibiotics
>Addgene plasmid #24345 | pCMV-GAL4 | addgene full sequence | sequence record 492709 | Addgene Long Read Sequencing Result
TTGAGATCCTTTTTTTCTGCGCGTAATCTGCTGCTTGCAAACAAAAAAACCACCGCTACCAGCGGTGGTT
TGTTTGCCGGATCAAGAGCTACCAACTCTTTTTCCGAAGGTAACTGGCTTCAGCAGAGCGCAGATACCAA
ATACTGTTCTTCTAGTGTAGCCGTAGTTAGGCCACCACTTCAAGAACTCTGTAGCACCGCCTACATACCT
CGCTCTGCTAATCCTGTTACCAGTGGCTGCTGCCAGTGGCGATAAGTCGTGTCTTACCGGGTTGGACTCA
AGACGATAGTTACCGGATAAGGCGCAGCGGTCGGGCTGAACGGGGGGTTCGTGCACACAGCCCAGCTTGG
AGCGAACGACCTACACCGAACTGAGATACCTACAGCGTGAGCTATGAGAAAGCGCCACGCTTCCCGAAGG
GAGAAAGGCGGACAGGTATCCGGTAAGCGGCAGGGTCGGAACAGGAGAGCGCACGAGGGAGCTTCCAGGG
GGAAACGCCTGGTATCTTTATAGTCCTGTCGGGTTTCGCCACCTCTGACTTGAGCGTCGATTTTTGTGAT
GCTCGTCAGGGGGGCGGAGCCTATGGAAAAACGCCAGCAACGCGGCCTTTTTACGGTTCCTGGCCTTTTG
CTGGCCTTTTGCTCACATGTTCTTTCCTGCGTTATCCCCTGATTCTGTGGATAACCGTATTACCGCCTTT
GAGTGAGCTGATACCGCTCGCCGCAGCCGAACGACCGAGCGCAGCGAGTCAGTGAGCGAGGAAGCGGAAG
AGCGCCCAATACGCAAACCGCCTCTCCCCGCGCGTTGGCCGATTCATTAATGCAGCTGGCACGACAGGTT
TCCCGACTGGAAAGCGGGCAGTGAGCGCAACGCAATTAATGTGAGTTAGCTCACTCATTAGGCACCCCAG
GCTTTACACTTTATGCTTCCGGCTCGTATGTTGTGTGGAATTGTGAGCGGATAACAATTTCACACAGGAA
ACAGCTATGACCATGATTACGCCAAGCTCTAGCTAGAGGTCGACGGTATACAGACATGATAAGATACATT
GATGAGTTTGGACAAACCACAACTAGAATGCAGTGAAAAAAATGCTTTATTTGTGAAATTTGTGATGCTA
TTGCTTTATTTGTAACCATTATAAGCTGCAATAAACAAGTTGGGGTGGGCGAAGAACTCCAGCATGAGAT
CCCCGCGCTGGAGGATCATCCAGCCGGCGTCCCGGAAAACGATTCCGAAGCCCAACCTTTCATAGAAGGC
GGCGGTGGAATCGAAATCTCGTGATGGCAGGTTGGGCGTCGCTTGGTCGGTCATTTCGCGAACCCCAGAG
TCCCGCTCAGAAGAACTCGTCAAGAAGGCGATAGAAGGCGATGCGCTGCGAATCGGGAGCGGCGATACCG
TAAAGCACGAGGAAGCGGTCAGCCCATTCGCCGCCAAGCTCTTCAGCAATATCACGGGTAGCCAACGCTA
TGTCCTGATAGCGGTCCGCCACACCCAGCCGGCCACAGTCGATGAATCCAGAAAAGCGGCCATTTTCCAC
CATGATATTCGGCAAGCAGGCATCGCCATGGGTCACGACGAGATCCTCGCCGTCGGGCATGCGCGCCTTG
AGCCTGGCGAACAGTTCGGCTGGCGCGAGCCCCTGATGCTCTTCGTCCAGATCATCCTGATCGACAAGAC
CGGCTTCCATCCGAGTACGTGCTCGCTCGATGCGATGTTTCGCTTGGTGGTCGAATGGGCAGGTAGCCGG
ATCAAGCGTATGCAGCCGCCGCATTGCATCAGCCATGATGGATACTTTCTCGGCAGGAGCAAGGTGAGAT
GACAGGAGATCCTGCCCCGGCACTTCGCCCAATAGCAGCCAGTCCCTTCCCGCTTCAGTGACAACGTCGA
GCACAGCTGCGCAAGGAACGCCCGTCGTGGCCAGCCACGATAGCCGCGCTGCCTCGTCCTGCAGTTCATT
CAGGGCACCGGACAGGTCGGTCTTGACAAAAAGAACCGGGCGCCCCTGCGCTGACAGCCGGAACACGGCG
GCATCAGAGCAGCCGATTGTCTGTTGTGCCCAGTCATAGCCGAATAGCCTCTCCACCCAAGCGGCCGGAG
AACCTGCGTGCAATCCATCTTGTTCAATCATGCGAAACGATCCTCATCCTGTCTCTTGATCAGATCCGAA
AATGGATATACAAGCTCCCGGGAGCTTTTTGCAAAAGCCTAGGCCTCCAAAAAAGCCTCCTCACTACTTC
TGGAATAGCTCAGAGGCAGAGGCGGCCTCGGCCTCTGCATAAATAAAAAAAATTAGTCAGCCATGGGGCG
GAGAATGGGCGGAACTGGGCGGAGTTAGGGGCGGGATGGGCGGAGTTAGGGGCGGGACTATGGTTGCTGA
CTAATTGAGATGCATGCTTTGCATACTTCTGCCTGCTGGGGAGCCTGGGGACTTTCCACACCTGGTTGCT
GACTAATTGAGATGCATGCTTTGCATACTTCTGCCTGCTGGGGAGCCTGGGGACTTTCCACACCCTAACT
GACACACATTCCACAGAATTAATTCGCGTTAAATTTTTGTTAAATCAGCTCATTTTTTAACCAATAGGCC
GAAATCGGCAAAATCCCTTATAAATCAAAAGAATAGACCGAGATAGGGT
[37 nt withheld, positions 2640-2676]
AAAGAACGTGGACTCCAACGTCAAAGG
[49 nt withheld, positions 2704-2752]
T
[91 nt withheld, positions 2754-2844]
G
[124 nt withheld, positions 2846-2969]
GGGGATACCCCCTAGAGCCCCAGCTGGTTCTTTCCGCCTCAGAAGCCATAGAGCCCACCGCATCCCCAGC
ATGCCTGCTATTGTCTTCCCAATCCTCCCCCTTGCTGTCCTGCCCCACCCCACCCCCCAGAATAGAATGA
CACCTACTCAGACAATGCGATGCAATTTCCTCATTTTATTAGGAAAGGACAGTGGGAGTGGCACCTTCCA
GGGTCAAGGAAGGCACGGGGGAGGGGCAAACAACAGATGGCTGGCAACTAGAAGGCACAGTCGAGGCTGA
TCAGCGGGTTTAAACTCAATGGTGATGGTGATGATGACCGGTATGCATATTCAGATCCTCTTCTGAGATG
AGTTTTTGTTCGAAGGGCCCTCTAGACTCGAGCGGCCGCTTACTCTTTTTTTGGGTTTGGTGGGGTATCT
TCATCATCGAATAGATAGTTATATACATCATCCATTGTAGTGGTATTAAACATCCCTGTAGTGATTCCAA
ACGCGTTATACGCAGTTTGGTCCGTCCAACCAGGTGACAGTGGTTTTGAATTATTACCATCATCAATTTT
ACTAGCCGTGATTTCATTATTCATGAAGTTATCATGAACGTTAGAGGAGGCAATTGGTTGTGAAAGCGCT
TGAGAATTTGTTTGAGTTGTTATGAGGTTCGGACCGTTGCTACTGTTAGTGAAAGTGAAGGACAATGAGC
TATCAGCAATATTCCCACTTTGATTAAAATTGGCGCCACCAAACAAAGCAGACGGGGTCAGTGGCACTAA
TGATTGCAGCTGTTGCTGTTGCCCTAGAAAAGGCGTGACTGAGCGATGCGAAGGTGTGCTTCTTGGTATT
GTCACTGGAGAGTTACGAGAGGGTGGACGGTTAGATAACAGCTTGACTAGATCACTGAAACTTGCTCCTG
ATTTCAATGGCACAGGTGAAGGCCCTACTGAGCCAGGAGAAACATATTTAACACTGATATTGTTGACATT
TTCCTCCGGAAGAGTAGGGTATTGGGCGATAGTTGCAGAACCGACAATATTTTTAATGGCGCTACCATTA
CTATTGTTATAACTGATATGCGGTAATGGGATTGCACACTGTGATAACAGAAACGGCGCACATACCTCTT
CCAGTACTTGAATGTATTTTTCACAAGTCTGGATTTTAAAAGTGGCCAGTTTTTTTAATAGCATCAGAAC
AGTGTTAATTTGTTGTAATAATTGTGCGGTCTCGTTATTCTCAGCATTCGATTTTGAGTTTGAGAGTAGA
GTCTTTATGGGTACTAGGACTGCATTGAACAAGTAATAAGAACAATTCCAGGCAAAATATGGGGTGACAT
TATGATTGTCCATATAGCTACTTACAGACATAACAGTTCTTTGTGCTGCATCGCTTAACATGATGGAGCA
TCGTTTAACTTCATAACTTTGATGATCATTTTGATCCTGTTCTAGTTGTGACTTTTTCTGGGTAAAATTA
GTGAAAAAATCTCTTAATACATAAATGATAAGAGACAACTGTTTCCACTTCAGTTCGAATCTTGTAAAGG
ATAGCCAAGGGTGTTCCTTCAACAAATTGGTTAGAGCGGTGGTGGAAATATCCATTTGTAAAAACTTTGG
TGCCTGTCTCGAAACCTCCTCAATCTCATTACAAATCATCAAGCATTTTTTTGCACATATAGGACTTTTT
TCTGCAGTTACTGTTTTGTCTAGTTCATAGATTTTTGTGAAAACTTGTAAGAGCCTTGCTGTTTCAATGA
TGCCATGATATATGGTGGGACCTGTTGTGGTACGCTGCACATCGTCGACAGAAGAAGGGAAGGAGATTGT
ATTCTGAGAAAGCTGGATGGATCGACCATAAAGCAGGGACAATTGGATCTCCCAAGAGTAGACAGACCAC
CAAATTCGGCGTCTTTGTTCCAGAATGCTGCTATCACTGAAGGACGAGGGGAGGTCCCTATTCAAGCCCA
ATGATATGGCCATTCTTATGGAAAAGCTGTGAAAATTATAGCTAGTATTTGTTTTCTGCCTCCACTGTGT
ATATCGCGACAGAAGATGTAGGGCTGTCACCAAAATTATGGAACCTGACTCGAAGACCTTGCTCGTCAAA
TGAGATTTAGCATTTTGATAGTAAAAAACATCTATATCAGTAGATTCCCCCTCTATACACCAGGCTCCAA
TGGCTAATATGCAGTTAAAAAGGATTTGCCATTGATCCTTCGACGCGATTTCAATCTGGTTATTATACAA
CATCATTAGCGTCGGTGAGTGCACGATAGGGCAGTAGGGGTGAAAATTATTGAGATAACTTTGAAGTAAA
CGGGATGTTGTGGATCTAGAAGCCAACGTGTATCTATCCGTAATCATGGTCGGGAGCCTGTTAACGTTAG
AGTTCGTGTAATTTTCCGGTTTAAAGCCAATAGATCGAAGAATACATAAGAGAGAACCGTCGCCAAAGAA
CCCATTATTGTTGGGGTCCGTTTTCAGGAAGGGCAAGCCATCCGACATGTCATCCTCTTCAGACCAATCA
AATCCATGAAGAGCATCCCTGGGCATAAAATCCAACGGAATTGTGGAGTTATCATGATGAGCTGCCGAGT
CAATCGATACAGTCAACTGTCTTTGACCTTTGTTACTACTCTCTTCCGATGATGATGTCGCACTTATTCT
ATGCTGTCTCAATGTTAGAGGCATATCAGTCTCCACTGAAGCCAATCTATCTGTGACGGCATCTTTATTC
ACATTATCTTGTACAAATAATCCTGTTAACAATGCTTTTATATCCTGTAAAGAATCCATTTTCAAAATCA
TGTCAAGGTCTTCTCGAGGAAAAATCAGTAGAAATAGCTGTTCCAGTCTTTCTAGCCTTGATTCCACTTC
TGTCAGATGTGCCCTAGTCAGCGGAGACCTTTTGGTTTTGGGAGAGTAGCGACACTCCCAGTTGTTCTTC
AGACACTTGGCGCACTTCGGTTTTTCTTTGGAGCACTTGAGCTTTTTAAGTCGGCAAATATCGCATGCTT
GTTCGATAGAAGACAGTAGCTTCATGTTGGGATCCGAGCTCGGTACCAAGCTTAACTAGCCAGCTTGGGT
CTCCCTATAGTGAGTCGTATTAATTTCGATAAGCCAGTAAGCAGTGGGTTCTCTAGTTAGCCAGAGAGCT
CTGCTTATATAGACCTCCCACCGTACACGCCTACCGCCCATTTGCGTCAATGGGGCGGAGTTGTTACGAC
ATTTTGGAAAGTCCCGTTGATTTTGGTGCCAAAACAAACTCCCATTGACGTCAATGGGGTGGAGACTTGG
AAATCCCCGTGAGTCAAACCGCTATCCACGCCCATTGATGTACTGCCAAAACCGCATCACCATGGTAATA
GCGATGACTAATACGTAGATGTACTGCCAAGTAGGAAAGTCCCATAAGGTCATGTACTGGGCATAATGCC
AGGCGGGCCATTTACCGTCATTGACGTCAATAGGGGGCGTACTTGGCATATGATACACTTGATGTACTGC
CAAGTGGGCAGTTTACCGTAAATACTCCACCCATTGACGTCAATGGAAAGTCCCTATTGGCGTTACTATG
GGAACATACGTCATTATTGACGTCAATGGGCGGGGGTCGTTGGGCGGTCAGCCAGGCGGGCCATTTACCG
TAAGTTATGTAACGCGGAACTCCATATATGGGCTATGAACTAATGACCCCGTAATTGATTACTATTAATA
ACTAGTCAATAATCAATGTCAACGCGTATATCTGGCCCGTACATCGCGAAGCAGCGCAAAACGCCTAACC
CTAAGCAGATTCTTCATGCAATTGTCGGTCAAGCCTTGCCTTGTTGTAGCTTAAATTTTGCTCGCGCACT
ACTCAGCGACCTCCAACACACAAGCAGGGAGCAGATACTGGCTTAACTATGCGGCATCAGAGCAGATTGT
ACTGAGAGTGCACCATAGGGGATCGGGAGATCTCCCGATCCGTCGACGTCAGGTGGCACTTTTCGGGGAA
ATGTGCGCGGAACCCCTATTTGTTTATTTTTCTAAATACATTCAAATATGTATCCGCTCATGAGACAATA
ACCCTGATAAATGCTTCAATAATATTGAAAAAGGAAGAGTATGAGTATTCAACATTTCCGTGTCGCCCTT
ATTCCCTTTTTTGCGGCATTTTGCCTTCCTGTTTTTGCTCACCCAGAAACGCTGGTGAAAGTAAAAGATG
CTGAAGATCAGTTGGGTGCACGAGTGGGTTACATCGAACTGGATCTCAACAGCGGTAAGATCCTTGAGAG
TTTTCGCCCCGAAGAACGTTTTCCAATGATGAGCACTTTTAAAGTTCTGCTATGTGGCGCGGTATTATCC
CGTATTGACGCCGGGCAAGAGCAACTCGGTCGCCGCATACACTATTCTCAGAATGACTTGGTTGAGTACT
CACCAGTCACAGAAAAGCATCTTACGGATGGCATGACAGTAAGAGAATTATGCAGTGCTGCCATAACCAT
GAGTGATAACACTGCGGCCAACTTACTTCTGACAACGATCGGAGGACCGAAGGAGCTAACCGCTTTTTTG
CACAACATGGGGGATCATGTAACTCGCCTTGATCGTTGGGAACCGGAGCTGAATGAAGCCATACCAAACG
ACGAGCGTGACACCACGATGCCTGTAGCAATGGCAACAACGTTGCGCAAACTATTAACTGGCGAACTACT
TACTCTAGCTTCCCGGCAACAATTAATAGACTGGATGGAGGCGGATAAAGTTGCAGGACCACTTCTGCGC
TCGGCCCTTCCGGCTGGCTGGTTTATTGCTGATAAATCTGGAGCCGGTGAGCGTGGGTCTCGCGGTATCA
TTGCAGCACTGGGGCCAGATGGTAAGCCCTCCCGTATCGTAGTTATCTACACGACGGGGAGTCAGGCAAC
TATGGATGAACGAAATAGACAGATCGCTGAGATAGGTGCCTCACTGATTAAGCATTGGTAACTGTCAGAC
CAAGTTTACTCATATATACTTTAGATTGATTTAAAACTTCATTTTTAATTTAAAAGGATCTAGGTGAAGA
TCCTTTTTGATAATCTCATGACCAAAATCCCTTAACGTGAGTTTTCGTTCCACTGAGCGTCAGACCCCGT
AGAAAAGATCAAAGGATCTTC
