>Addgene plasmid #24345 | pCMV-GAL4 | addgene partial sequence | sequence record 30091 | 24345 with BGH-rev
TGATGGTGATGATGACCGGTATGCATATTCAGATCCTCTTCTGAGATGAGTTTTTGTTCGAAGGGCCCTC
TAGACTCGAGCGGCCGCTTACTCTTTTTTTGGGTTTGGTGGGGTATCTTCATCATCGAATAGATAGTTAT
ATACATCATCCATTGTAGTGGTATTAAACATCCCTGTAGTGATTCCAAACGCGTTATACGCAGTTTGGTC
CGTCCAACCAGGTGACAGTGGTTTTGAATTATTACCATCATCAATTTTACTAGCCGTGATTTCATTATTC
ATGAAGTTATCATGAACGTTAGAGGAGGCAATTGGTTGTGAAAGCGCTTGAGAATTTGTTTGAGTTGTTA
TGAGGTTCGGACCGTTGCTACTGTTAGTGAAAGTGAAGGACAATGAGCTATCAGCAATATTCCCACTTTG
ATTAAAATTGGCGCCACCAAACAAAGCAGACGGGGTCAGTGGCACTAATGATTGCAGCTGTTGCTGTTGC
CCTAGAAAAGGCGTGACTGAGCGATGCGAAGGTGTGCTTCTTGGTATTGTCACTGGAGAGTTACGAGAGG
GTGGACGGTTAGATAACAGCTTGACTAGATCACTGAAACTTGCTCCTGATTTCAATGGCACAGGTGAAGG
CCCTACTGAGCCAGGAG
