>Addgene plasmid #24345 | pCMV-GAL4 | addgene partial sequence | sequence record 168695 | CMV-F 5'-CGCAAATGGGCGGTAGGCGTG-3'
AGAACCCACTGCTTACTGGCTTATCGAAATTAATACGACTCACTATAGGGAGACCCAAGCTGGCTAGTTA
AGCTTGGTACCGAGCTCGGATCCCAACATGAAGCTACTGTCTTCTATCGAACAAGCATGCGATATTTGCC
GACTTAAAAAGCTCAAGTGCTCCAAAGAAAAACCGAAGTGCGCCAAGTGTCTGAAGAACAACTGGGAGTG
TCGCTACTCTCCCAAAACCAAAAGGTCTCCGCTGACTAGGGCACATCTGACAGAAGTGGAATCAAGGCTA
GAAAGACTGGAACAGCTATTTCTACTGATTTTTCCTCGAGAAGACCTTGACATGATTTTGAAAATGGATT
CTTTACAGGATATAAAAGCATTGTTAACAGGATTATTTGTACAAGATAATGTGAATAAAGATGCCGTCAC
AGATAGATTGGCTTCAGTGGAGACTGATATGCCTCTAACATTGAGACAGCATAGAATAAGTGCGACATCA
TCATCGGAAGAGAGTAGTAACAAAGGTCAAAGACAGTTGACTGTATCGATTGACTCGGCAGCTCATCATG
ATAACTCCACAATTCCGTTGGATTTTATGCCCAGGGATGCTCTTCATGGATTTGATTGGTCTGAAGAGGA
TGACATGTCGGATGGCTTGCCCTTCCTGAAAACGGACCCCAACAATAATGGGTTCTTTGGCGACGGTTCT
CTCTTATGTATTCTTCGATCTATTGGCTTTAAACCGGAAAATTACACGAACTCTAACGTTAACAGGCTCC
CGACCATGATTACGGATAGATACACGTTGGCTTCTAGATCCACAACATCCCGTTTACTTCAAAGTTATCT
CAATAATTTTCACCCCTACTGCCCTATCGTGCACTCACCGACGCTAATGATGTTGTATAATAACCAGAT
